Addgene plasmid #25140: IDI2
Purpose: Bacterial expression for structure determination; may not be full ORF
Depositing lab: Cheryl Arrowsmith. Depositing organization: University of Toronto.
Backbone
  Vector backbone: pET28a-LIC
  Backbone manufacturer: SGC
  Backbone size w/o insert (bp): 7328
  Vector type: Bacterial Expression
Growth in bacteria
  Bacterial resistance: Kanamycin, 50 μg/mL
  Growth temperature: 37°C
  Growth strain: DH5alpha
  Copy number: Low Copy
Gene/Insert
  Gene/Insert name: idi2.001.227 (alt names: PDB: 2PNY; isopentenyl-diphosphate delta isomerase 2)
  Species: H. sapiens (human)
  Insert size (bp): 681
  Entrez Gene: IDI2 (a.k.a. IPPI2)
  Tag / fusion protein: His (N terminal on insert)
  Cloning method: Restriction Enzyme
  Sequencing primers: 5′ T7; 3′ T7-term
Terms and licenses: Academic/Nonprofit Terms; Industry Terms: Not Available to Industry
Depositor comments: PDB: 2PNY. http://www.thesgc.org/structures/2PNY/ .
How to cite: IDI2 was a gift from Cheryl Arrowsmith (Addgene plasmid # 25140 ; http://n2t.net/addgene:25140 ; RRID:Addgene_25140)
