[The description below was written by a language model from this plasmid's Addgene catalogue record.]
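Description:
IDI2 is a bacterial expression plasmid built on pET28a-LIC, a ligation-independent-cloning derivative of the pET28a vector produced by a structural genomics group. The backbone is listed at 7328 bp without insert, is maintained at low copy number in E. coli, and is selected with kanamycin. No feature table accompanies the record, so the promoter, origin and other backbone elements are not explicitly annotated. However, the listed sequencing primers (T7 forward and T7 terminator) are consistent with the usual pET arrangement, in which the insert sits between a T7 promoter and T7 terminator and is expressed in a host strain supplying T7 RNA polymerase.

The insert is a 681 bp fragment of human IDI2, which encodes isopentenyl-diphosphate delta isomerase 2 (also known as IPPI2). This enzyme interconverts isopentenyl diphosphate and dimethylallyl diphosphate in isoprenoid biosynthesis. The insert name, idi2.001.227, suggests that residues 1 to 227 are encoded, which agrees with the insert length, although the record cautions that the clone may not represent the full open reading frame. The protein carries an N-terminal His tag, allowing purification by immobilised metal affinity chromatography.

The stated purpose is recombinant protein production in bacteria for structure determination, and the depositor links the construct to a deposited crystal structure in the Protein Data Bank. It is therefore suited to producing purified IDI2 for crystallography, biochemical assays or related structural work. Distribution is restricted to academic and nonprofit users.
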