>Addgene plasmid #25140 | IDI2 | depositor partial sequence | sequence record 11614 | Author sequence
ATGTCTGACATAAATCTTGACTGGGTTGACAGGCGTCAGTTGCAGCGCTTGGAGGAAATGCTGATTGTTG
TGGATGAGAATGATAAGGTTATTGGTGCCGACACCAAGAGGAATTGCCATCTGAACGAAAACATTGAGAA
AGGGCTGCTGCACCGAGCCTTCAGCGTTGTCTTGTTTAACACCAAGAATCGAATCCTGATACAGCAGAGG
TCGGACACGAAAGTCACGTTTCCTGGGTATTTTACCGACTCCTGTAGTAGCCACCCATTATACAACCCAG
CAGAACTGGAAGAAAAGGATGCCATCGGAGTGAGGAGGGCAGCCCAGAGGCGTCTGCAAGCAGAGCTGGG
AATTCCTGGGGAGCAGATTTCTCCAGAGGACATTGTGTTCATGACAATCTATCACCACAAGGCAAAATCA
GACAGAATTTGGGGAGAGCATGAAATTTGTTACCTTCTGCTTGTGAGGAAAAACGTCACTCTGAACCCGG
ATCCCAGTGAAACGAAAAGCATCCTCTACCTGTCCCAGGAGGAGCTGTGGGAGCTGCTGGAGAGGGAGGC
GAGGGGTGAAGTCAAAGTCACCCCCTGGCTAAGAACCATTGCCGAGAGGTTTCTGTACCGGTGGTGGCCT
CACCTGGATGACGTGACCCCGTTTGTGGAGCTTCACAAAATACACAGAGTG
