>Addgene plasmid #25140 | IDI2 | addgene partial sequence | sequence record 31216 | 25140 with T7
ATTCCCTCTGAATATTTTGTTTACTTTAAGAAGGAGATATACCATGGGCAGCAGCCATCATCATCATCAT
CACAGCAGCGGCCTGGTTCCGCGTGGTAGTATGTCTGACATAAATCTTGACTGGGTTGACAGGCGTCAGT
TGCAGCGCTTGGAGGAAATGCTGATTGTTGTGGATGAGAATGATAAGGTTATTGGTGCCGACACCAAGAG
GAATTGCCATCTGAACGAAAACATTGAGAAAGGGCTGCTGCACCGAGCCTTCAGCGTTGTCTTGTTTAAC
ACCAAGAATCGAATCCTGATACAGCAGAGGTCGGACACGAAAGTCACGTTTCCTGGGTATTTTACCGACT
CCTGTAGTAGCCACCCATTATACAACCCAGCAGAACTGGAAGAAAAGGATGCCATCGGAGTGAGGAGGGC
AGCCCAGAGGCGTCTGCAAGCAGAGCTGGGAATTCCTGGGGAGCAGATTTCTCCAGAGGACATTGTGTTC
ATGACAATCTATCACCACAAGGCAAAATCAGACAGAATTTGGGGAGAGCATGAAATTTGTTACCTTCTGC
TTGTGAGGAAAAACGTCACTCTGAACCCGGATCCCAGTGAAACGAAAAGCATCCTCTACCTGTCCCAGGA
GGAGCTGTGGGAGCTGCTGGAGAGGGAGGCGAGGGGTGAAGTCAAAGTCACCCCCTGGCTAAGAACCATT
GCCGAGAGGTTTCTGTACCGGTGGTGGCCTCACCTGGATGACGTGACCCCGTTTGTGGAGCTTCACAAAA
TACACAGAGTGTGATGACGAAGCTTGCGGCCGCACTCGAG
